>Addgene plasmid #131911 | pDONR221_SLC16A4 | addgene full sequence | sequence record 259277 | Addgene NGS Result
CTTTCCTGCGTTATCCCCTGATTCTGTGGATAACCGTATTACCGCCTTTGAGTGAGCTGATACCGCTCGC
CGCAGCCGAACGACCGAGCGCAGCGAGTCAGTGAGCGAGGAAGCGGAAGAGCGCCCAATACGCAAACCGC
CTCTCCCCGCGCGTTGGCCGATTCATTAATGCAGCTGGCACGACAGGTTTCCCGACTGGAAAGCGGGCAG
TGAGCGCAACGCAATTAATACGCGTACCGCTAGCCAGGAAGAGTTTGTAGAAACGCAAAAAGGCCATCCG
TCAGGATGGCCTTCTGCTTAGTTTGATGCCTGGCAGTTTATGGCGGGCGTCCTGCCCGCCACCCTCCGGG
CCGTTGCTTCACAACGTTCAAATCCGCTCCCGGCGGATTTGTCCTACTCAGGAGAGCGTTCACCGACAAA
CAACAGATAAAACGAAAGGCCCAGTCTTCCGACTGAGCCTTTCGTTTTATTTGATGCCTGGCAGTTCCCT
ACTCTCGCGTTAACGCTAGCATGGATGTTTTCCCAGTCACGACGTTGTAAAACGACGGCCAGTCTTAAGC
TCGGGCCCCAAATAATGATTTTATTTTGACTGATAGTGACCTGTTCGTTGCAACACATTGATGAGCAATG
CTTTTTTATAATGCCAACTTTGTACAAAAAAGCAGGCTCCACCATGCTGAAGCGGGAGGGCAAGGTGCAG
CCATACACCAAGACACTGGACGGCGGCTGGGGCTGGATGATCGTGATCCACTTCTTTCTGGTGAACGTGT
TTGTGATGGGCATGACCAAGACATTCGCCATCTTCTTTGTGGTGTTTCAGGAGGAGTTCGAGGGCACCAG
CGAGCAGATCGGCTGGATCGGCTCCATCATGAGCTCCCTGAGATTCTGCGCAGGACCACTGGTGGCAATC
ATCTGTGATATCCTGGGCGAGAAGACCACAAGCATCCTGGGCGCCTTTGTGGTGACAGGCGGCTACCTGA
TCTCTAGCTGGGCCACCAGCATCCCCTTCCTGTGCGTGACAATGGGACTGCTGCCTGGACTGGGATCCGC
CTTTCTGTACCAGGTGGCCGCCGTGGTGACCACAAAGTATTTCAAGAAGCGGCTGGCCCTGTCCACCGCA
ATCGCAAGATCTGGCATGGGCCTGACCTTTCTGCTGGCCCCCTTTACAAAGTTCCTGATCGACCTGTATG
ATTGGACAGGCGCCCTGATCCTGTTCGGAGCAATCGCCCTGAATCTGGTGCCTTCCTCTATGCTGCTGAG
GCCAATCCACATCAAGAGCGAGAACAATTCCGGCATCAAGGACAAGGGAAGCTCCCTGTCTGCCCACGGA
CCTGAGGCACACGCAACCGAGACACACTGCCACGAGACCGAGGAGTCTACAATCAAGGATAGCACCACAC
AGAAGGCCGGCCTGCCATCCAAGAACCTGACCGTGTCTCAGAATCAGAGCGAGGAGTTCTACAACGGCCC
CAACCGGAATAGACTGCTGCTGAAGTCCGACGAGGAGTCTGATAAAGTGATCTCCTGGTCTTGTAAGCAG
CTGTTTGACATCAGCCTGTTCAGGAATCCTTTCTTTTACATCTTTACCTGGAGCTTCCTGCTGTCCCAGC
TGGCCTACTTCATCCCAACCTTCCACCTGGTGGCAAGGGCAAAGACACTGGGCATCGACATCATGGATGC
CTCTTACCTGGTGAGCGTGGCAGGAATCCTGGAGACCGTGTCCCAGATCATCTCTGGCTGGGTGGCCGAT
CAGAACTGGATCAAGAAGTACCACTATCACAAGAGCTATCTGATCCTGTGCGGCATCACAAATCTGCTGG
CCCCACTGGCCACCACATTTCCCCTGCTGATGACCTACACAATCTGCTTTGCCATCTTCGCAGGAGGATA
TCTGGCCCTGATCCTGCCTGTGCTGGTGGACCTGTGCAGGAACTCCACCGTGAATCGCTTCCTGGGCCTG
GCCTCTTTCTTTGCAGGAATGGCCGTGCTGAGCGGACCACCTATCGCCGGCTGGCTGTACGATTATACCC
AGACATACAACGGCAGCTTTTATTTCTCCGGCATCTGTTATCTGCTGTCTAGCGTGTCCTTCTTTTTCGT
GCCCCTGGCCGAGCGGTGGAAGAATTCTCTGACCGACCCAGCTTTCTTGTACAAAGTTGGCATTATAAGA
AAGCATTGCTTATCAATTTGTTGCAACGAACAGGTCACTATCAGTCAAAATAAAATCATTATTTGCCATC
CAGCTGATATCCCCTATAGTGAGTCGTATTACATGGTCATAGCTGTTTCCTGGCAGCTCTGGCCCGTGTC
TCAAAATCTCTGATGTTACATTGCACAAGATAAAAATATATCATCATGAACAATAAAACTGTCTGCTTAC
ATAAACAGTAATACAAGGGGTGTTATGAGCCATATTCAACGGGAAACGTCGAGGCCGCGATTAAATTCCA
ACATGGATGCTGATTTATATGGGTATAAATGGGCTCGCGATAATGTCGGGCAATCAGGTGCGACAATCTA
TCGCTTGTATGGGAAGCCCGATGCGCCAGAGTTGTTTCTGAAACATGGCAAAGGTAGCGTTGCCAATGAT
GTTACAGATGAGATGGTCAGACTAAACTGGCTGACGGAATTTATGCCTCTTCCGACCATCAAGCATTTTA
TCCGTACTCCTGATGATGCATGGTTACTCACCACTGCGATCCCCGGAAAAACAGCATTCCAGGTATTAGA
AGAATATCCTGATTCAGGTGAAAATATTGTTGATGCGCTGGCAGTGTTCCTGCGCCGGTTGCATTCGATT
CCTGTTTGTAATTGTCCTTTTAACAGCGATCGCGTATTTCGTCTCGCTCAGGCGCAATCACGAATGAATA
ACGGTTTGGTTGATGCGAGTGATTTTGATGACGAGCGTAATGGCTGGCCTGTTGAACAAGTCTGGAAAGA
AATGCATAAACTTTTGCCATTCTCACCGGATTCAGTCGTCACTCATGGTGATTTCTCACTTGATAACCTT
ATTTTTGACGAGGGGAAATTAATAGGTTGTATTGATGTTGGACGAGTCGGAATCGCAGACCGATACCAGG
ATCTTGCCATCCTATGGAACTGCCTCGGTGAGTTTTCTCCTTCATTACAGAAACGGCTTTTTCAAAAATA
TGGTATTGATAATCCTGATATGAATAAATTGCAGTTTCATTTGATGCTCGATGAGTTTTTCTAATCAGAA
TTGGTTAATTGGTTGTAACACTGGCAGAGCATTACGCTGACTTGACGGGACGGCGCAAGCTCATGACCAA
AATCCCTTAACGTGAGTTACGCGTCGTTCCACTGAGCGTCAGACCCCGTAGAAAAGATCAAAGGATCTTC
TTGAGATCCTTTTTTTCTGCGCGTAATCTGCTGCTTGCAAACAAAAAAACCACCGCTACCAGCGGTGGTT
TGTTTGCCGGATCAAGAGCTACCAACTCTTTTTCCGAAGGTAACTGGCTTCAGCAGAGCGCAGATACCAA
ATACTGTTCTTCTAGTGTAGCCGTAGTTAGGCCACCACTTCAAGAACTCTGTAGCACCGCCTACATACCT
CGCTCTGCTAATCCTGTTACCAGTGGCTGCTGCCAGTGGCGATAAGTCGTGTCTTACCGGGTTGGACTCA
AGACGATAGTTACCGGATAAGGCGCAGCGGTCGGGCTGAACGGGGGGTTCGTGCACACAGCCCAGCTTGG
AGCGAACGACCTACACCGAACTGAGATACCTACAGCGTGAGCTATGAGAAAGCGCCACGCTTCCCGAAGG
GAGAAAGGCGGACAGGTATCCGGTAAGCGGCAGGGTCGGAACAGGAGAGCGCACGAGGGAGCTTCCAGGG
GGAAACGCCTGGTATCTTTATAGTCCTGTCGGGTTTCGCCACCTCTGACTTGAGCGTCGATTTTTGTGAT
GCTCGTCAGGGGGGCGGAGCCTATGGAAAAACGCCAGCAACGCGGCCTTTTTACGGTTCCTGGCCTTTTG
CTGGCCTTTTGCTCACATGTT
Features (pLannotate 1.2.2; 10 found; start..end, strand, type, name):
    121..213     +  CDS            lacI (fragment): lac repressor; lacI; The lac repressor binds to the lac operator to inhibit transcription in E. coli. This inhibition can be relieved by adding lactose or isopropyl-β-D-thiogalactopyranoside (IPTG).
    268..295     -  terminator     rrnB T2 terminator: transcription terminator T2 from the E. coli rrnB gene
    427..470     +  terminator     rrnB T1 terminator: Escherichia coli rrnB; transcription terminator T1 from the E. coli rrnB gene
    517..553     -  CDS            lacZα (fragment): LacZα fragment of β-galactosidase; lacZ fragment
    569..668     +  protein_bind   attL1: mutant version of attL; recombination site for the Gateway® LR reaction LR Clonase™
    674..2134    +  CDS            SLC16A4: MOT5_HUMAN - Also known as MCT4, MCT5. Experimental evidence at protein level: Swiss-Prot protein existence level 1. Proton-linked monocarboxylate transporter. Catalyzes the rapid transport across the plasma membrane of many monocarboxylates such as lactate, pyruvate, branched-chain oxo acids derived from leucine, valine and isoleucine, and the ketone bodies acetoacetate, beta-hydroxybutyrate and acetate (By similarity). From Homo sapiens (Human).
   2136..2235    -  protein_bind   attL2: mutant version of attL; recombination site for the Gateway® LR reaction LR Clonase™
   2253..2271    -  promoter       T7 promoter: promoter for bacteriophage T7 RNA polymerase
   2405..3214    +  CDS            KanR: aminoglycoside phosphotransferase; aph(3')-Ia; confers resistance to kanamycin in bacteria or G418 (Geneticin®) in eukaryotes
   3361..3949    +  rep_origin     ori: high-copy-number ColE1/pMB1/pBR322/pUC origin of replication
