[The description below was written by a language model from this plasmid's Addgene catalogue record and pLannotate feature annotations shown in this document.]
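Description:
pDONR221_SLC16A4 is a Gateway entry clone built on the pDONR221 backbone and carrying a codon-optimized open reading frame for human SLC16A4 (also listed as MCT4 or MCT5). This gene encodes a member of the proton-linked monocarboxylate transporter family, which by similarity is thought to move substrates such as lactate, pyruvate and ketone bodies across the plasma membrane. The sequenced plasmid is about 4.0 kb. It is propagated in E. coli through a high-copy ColE1/pUC-type origin and selected with kanamycin through an aminoglycoside phosphotransferase (KanR) gene.

The 1,461 bp SLC16A4 coding sequence lies between attL1 and attL2, the recombination sites that remain after a BP reaction. These sites allow directional, in-frame transfer of the ORF into any attR-containing destination vector by an LR Clonase reaction. Upstream of the cassette, rrnB T1 and T2 terminators shield the insert from read-through transcription originating in the backbone. The short lacI and lacZα fragments in the annotation are backbone remnants rather than functional genes. A T7 promoter sits just beyond attL2, oriented back toward the insert, and M13 forward and reverse primer sites flank the cassette for sequence verification.

Although the catalogue classes the vector as mammalian expression, the feature table shows no eukaryotic promoter or polyadenylation signal. The plasmid therefore does not drive expression in mammalian cells itself and serves as a shuttle source for the ORF. No epitope tags or reporters are annotated. It belongs to a consortium collection of solute carrier clones intended for subcloning into custom expression vectors for transporter research and drug discovery.
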