Addgene plasmid #131911: pDONR221_SLC16A4
Purpose: Gateway entry clone with codon-optimized ORF sequence for subcloning into custom expression vectors
Depositing lab: RESOLUTE Consortium & Giulio Superti-Furga. Depositing organization: CeMM Research Center for Molecular Medicine. Publication: The RESOLUTE consortium: unlocking SLC transporters for drug discovery. Superti-Furga G, Lackner D, Wiedmer T, Ingles-Prieto A, Barbosa B, Girardi E, Goldmann U, Gurtl B, Klavins K, Klimek C, Lindinger S, Lineiro-Retes E, Muller AC, Onstein S, Redinger G, Reil D, Sedlyarov V, Wolf G, Crawford M, Everley R, ... Steppan CM. Nat Rev Drug Discov. 2020 Jul;19(7):429-430. doi: 10.1038/d41573-020-00056-6. PubMed 32265506.
Backbone
  Vector backbone: pDONR221
  Backbone manufacturer: Thermo Fisher Scientific
  Backbone size w/o insert (bp): 2550
  Vector type: Mammalian Expression
Growth in bacteria
  Bacterial resistance: Kanamycin, 50 μg/mL
  Growth temperature: 37°C
  Growth strain: Stbl3
  Copy number: High Copy
Gene/Insert
  Gene/Insert name: SLC16A4 (alt name: MCT4, MCT5)
  Species: H. sapiens (human)
  Insert size (bp): 1461
  Entrez Gene: SLC16A4 (a.k.a. MCT4, MCT5)
  Cloning method: Gateway Cloning
  Sequencing primers: 5′ M13-fwd; 3′ M13-rev
Terms and licenses: Academic/Nonprofit Terms; Industry Terms
Depositor comments: For more information on the full Resolute plasmid collection, please see www.addgene.org/depositor-collections/re-solute/. Please provide your feedback on this plasmid to the RESOLUTE consortium by filling out their RESOLUTE repository feedback form: https://forms.office.com/Pages/ResponsePage.aspx?id=0e05yklzmkS7rjFGQL4N7z4feCLQvEJAmVcOCM_u885UN1JJRko0Ukg4TVQwNTZLOUxPQVJWT1NHUCQlQCN0PWcu
How to cite: pDONR221_SLC16A4 was a gift from RESOLUTE Consortium & Giulio Superti-Furga (Addgene plasmid # 131911 ; http://n2t.net/addgene:131911 ; RRID:Addgene_131911)
