>Addgene plasmid #131911 | pDONR221_SLC16A4 | depositor partial sequence | sequence record 253222 | Codon-optimized ORF of SLC16A4
ATGCTGAAGCGGGAGGGCAAGGTGCAGCCATACACCAAGACACTGGACGGCGGCTGGGGCTGGATGATCG
TGATCCACTTCTTTCTGGTGAACGTGTTTGTGATGGGCATGACCAAGACATTCGCCATCTTCTTTGTGGT
GTTTCAGGAGGAGTTCGAGGGCACCAGCGAGCAGATCGGCTGGATCGGCTCCATCATGAGCTCCCTGAGA
TTCTGCGCAGGACCACTGGTGGCAATCATCTGTGATATCCTGGGCGAGAAGACCACAAGCATCCTGGGCG
CCTTTGTGGTGACAGGCGGCTACCTGATCTCTAGCTGGGCCACCAGCATCCCCTTCCTGTGCGTGACAAT
GGGACTGCTGCCTGGACTGGGATCCGCCTTTCTGTACCAGGTGGCCGCCGTGGTGACCACAAAGTATTTC
AAGAAGCGGCTGGCCCTGTCCACCGCAATCGCAAGATCTGGCATGGGCCTGACCTTTCTGCTGGCCCCCT
TTACAAAGTTCCTGATCGACCTGTATGATTGGACAGGCGCCCTGATCCTGTTCGGAGCAATCGCCCTGAA
TCTGGTGCCTTCCTCTATGCTGCTGAGGCCAATCCACATCAAGAGCGAGAACAATTCCGGCATCAAGGAC
AAGGGAAGCTCCCTGTCTGCCCACGGACCTGAGGCACACGCAACCGAGACACACTGCCACGAGACCGAGG
AGTCTACAATCAAGGATAGCACCACACAGAAGGCCGGCCTGCCATCCAAGAACCTGACCGTGTCTCAGAA
TCAGAGCGAGGAGTTCTACAACGGCCCCAACCGGAATAGACTGCTGCTGAAGTCCGACGAGGAGTCTGAT
AAAGTGATCTCCTGGTCTTGTAAGCAGCTGTTTGACATCAGCCTGTTCAGGAATCCTTTCTTTTACATCT
TTACCTGGAGCTTCCTGCTGTCCCAGCTGGCCTACTTCATCCCAACCTTCCACCTGGTGGCAAGGGCAAA
GACACTGGGCATCGACATCATGGATGCCTCTTACCTGGTGAGCGTGGCAGGAATCCTGGAGACCGTGTCC
CAGATCATCTCTGGCTGGGTGGCCGATCAGAACTGGATCAAGAAGTACCACTATCACAAGAGCTATCTGA
TCCTGTGCGGCATCACAAATCTGCTGGCCCCACTGGCCACCACATTTCCCCTGCTGATGACCTACACAAT
CTGCTTTGCCATCTTCGCAGGAGGATATCTGGCCCTGATCCTGCCTGTGCTGGTGGACCTGTGCAGGAAC
TCCACCGTGAATCGCTTCCTGGGCCTGGCCTCTTTCTTTGCAGGAATGGCCGTGCTGAGCGGACCACCTA
TCGCCGGCTGGCTGTACGATTATACCCAGACATACAACGGCAGCTTTTATTTCTCCGGCATCTGTTATCT
GCTGTCTAGCGTGTCCTTCTTTTTCGTGCCCCTGGCCGAGCGGTGGAAGAATTCTCTGACC
